Addgene plasmid #68871: pCMV-FLAG-CHD5-Y619E-FRAG
Purpose: Mammalian expression of CHD5 histone binding domain (331-672aa) with Y619 mutation
Depositing lab: Adrian Bracken. Depositing organization: Trinity College Dublin. Publication: CHD5 is required for neurogenesis and has a dual role in facilitating gene expression and polycomb gene repression. Egan CM, Nyman U, Skotte J, Streubel G, Turner S, O'Connell DJ, Rraklli V, Dolan MJ, Chadderton N, Hansen K, Farrar GJ, Helin K, Holmberg J, Bracken AP. Dev Cell. 2013 Aug 12;26(3):223-36. doi: 10.1016/j.devcel.2013.07.008. PubMed 23948251.
Backbone
  Vector backbone: pCMV
  Vector type: Mammalian Expression
  Selectable markers: Neomycin (select with G418)
Growth in bacteria
  Bacterial resistance: Ampicillin, 100 μg/mL
  Growth temperature: 37°C
  Growth strain: DH5alpha
  Copy number: Unknown
Gene/Insert
  Gene/Insert name: CHD5
  Species: H. sapiens (human)
  Mutation: 331-672aa, Y619E
  Entrez Gene: CHD5 (a.k.a. CHD-5)
  Promoter: CMV
  Tag / fusion protein: FLAG (N terminal on backbone)
  Cloning method: Unknown
  Sequencing primers: 5′ CMV-F
Terms and licenses: Academic/Nonprofit Terms; Industry Terms: Not Available to Industry
How to cite: pCMV-FLAG-CHD5-Y619E-FRAG was a gift from Adrian Bracken (Addgene plasmid # 68871 ; http://n2t.net/addgene:68871 ; RRID:Addgene_68871)
