[The description below was written by a language model from this plasmid's Addgene catalogue record.]
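Description:
pCMV-FLAG-CHD5-Y619E-FRAG is a mammalian expression plasmid built on a pCMV backbone. It is propagated in E. coli under ampicillin selection and carries a neomycin resistance marker, so transfected mammalian cells can be selected with G418. The record gives no copy number, origin of replication or cloning method, and no feature table is provided, so the details of the backbone beyond these markers are not documented here.

The insert is a fragment of human CHD5 (chromodomain helicase DNA-binding protein 5) covering amino acids 331–672, which the record describes as the histone binding domain of the protein. The fragment carries a Y619E point substitution, replacing tyrosine 619 with glutamate. Expression is driven by the CMV promoter, a strong constitutive viral promoter widely used for high-level expression in mammalian cells. A FLAG epitope supplied by the backbone is fused to the N terminus of the fragment, allowing the protein to be detected or immunoprecipitated with anti-FLAG antibodies.

The stated purpose is mammalian expression of this mutant CHD5 histone binding fragment. The associated publication concerns the role of CHD5 in neurogenesis and its dual function in facilitating gene expression and Polycomb-mediated gene repression. In that context, a tagged mutant domain of this kind would most plausibly be compared with the wild-type fragment to test how residue 619 contributes to histone binding. The record does not itself state the functional effect of the mutation.
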