>Addgene plasmid #68871 | pCMV-FLAG-CHD5-Y619E-FRAG | addgene partial sequence | sequence record 122392 | CMV-F 5'-CGCAAATGGGCGGTAGGCGTG-3'
TAGCGACTCTCTGGCTACTGAGAACCCACTGCTTACTGGCTTATCGAAATTAATACGACTCACTATAGGG
AGACCCAAGCTGGCTAGCGTTTAAACTTAAGCTTACCATGGACTACAAGGACGACGATGACAAGGTACCA
GGATCTACAAGTTTGTACAAAAAAGCAGGCTCCGAATTCGCCCTTAGGATTGATGATGGTGACGGCTATG
AGACAGACCACCAGGATTACTGTGAGGTGTGCCAGCAGGGTGGGGAGATCATCCTGTGCGACACCTGCCC
GAGGGCCTACCATCTCGTATGCCTGGACCCAGAGCTGGAGAAGGCTCCCGAGGGCAAGTGGAGCTGCCCC
CACTGTGAGAAGGAGGGGATCCAGTGGGAGCCGAAGGACGACGACGATGAAGAGGAGGAGGGCGGCTGCG
AGGAGGAGGAGGACGACCACATGGAGTTCTGCCGCGTGTGCAAGGACGGGGGCGAGCTGCTCTGCTGCGA
CGCCTGCCCCTCCTCCTACCACCTGCATTGCCTCAACCCGCCGCTGCCCGAGATCCCAAACGGTGAATGG
CTCTGCCCGCGCTGTACTTGCCCCCCACTGAAGGGCAAAGTCCAGCGGATTCTACACTGGAGGTGGACGG
AGCCCCCTGCCCCCTTCATGGTGGGGCTGCCGGGGCCTGACGTGGAGCCCAGCCTCCCTCCACCTAAGCC
CCTGGAGGGCATCCCTGAGAGAGAGTTCTTTGTCAAGTGGGCAGGGCTGTCCTACTGGCATTGCTCCTGG
GTGAAGGAGCTACAGCTGGAGCTGTACCACACGGTGATGTATCGCAACTACCAAAGAAAGAACGACATGG
ATGAGCCGCCCCCCTTTGACTACGGCTCTGGGGATGAAGACGGCAAGAGCGAGAAGAGGAAGAACAAGGA
CCCCCTCTATGCCAAGATGGAGGAGCGCTTCTACCGCTATGGCATCAAGCCAGAGTGGATGATGATTCAC
CGAATCCTGAACCATAGCTTTGACAAGAAGGGGGATGTGCACT
