>Addgene plasmid #68871 | pCMV-FLAG-CHD5-Y619E-FRAG | addgene partial sequence | sequence record 123575 | SV40pA-R 5'-GAAATTTGTGATGCTATTGC-3'
GCTGCAATAACAGTTGGGGTGGGCGAAGAACTCCAGCATGAGATCCCCGCGCTGGAGGATCATCCAGCCG
GCGTCCCGGAAAACGATTCCGAAGCCCAACCTTTCATAGAAGGCGGCGGTGGAATCGAAATCTCGTGATG
GCAGGTTGGGCGTCGCTTGGTCGGTCATTTCGAACCCCAGAGTCCCGCTCAGAAGAACTCGTCAAGAAGG
CGATAGAAGGCGATGCGCTGCGAATCGGGAGCGGCGATACCGTAAAGCACGAGGAAGCGGTCAGCCCATT
CGCCGCCAAGCTCTTCAGCAATATCACGGGTAGCCAACGCTATGTCCTGATAGCGGTCCGCCACACCCAG
CCGGCCACAGTCGATGAATCCAGAAAAGCGGCCATTTTCCACCATGATATTCGGCAAGCAGGCATCGCCA
TGGGTCACGACGAGATCCTCGCCGTCGGGCATGCGCGCCTTGAGCCTGGCGAACAGTTCGGCTGGCGCGA
GCCCCTGATGCTCTTCGTCCAGATCATCCTGATCGACAAGACCGGCTTCCATCCGAGTACGTGCTCGCTC
GATGCGATGTTTCGCTTGGTGGTCGAATGGGCAGGTAGCCGGATCAAGCGTATGCAGCCGCCGCATTGCA
TCAGCCATGATGGATACTTTCTCGGCAGGAGCAAGGTGAGATGACAGGAGATCCTGCCCCGGCACTTCGC
CCAATAGCAGCCAGTCCCTTCCCGCTTCAGTGACAACGTCGAGCACAGCTGCGCAAGGAACGCCCGTCGT
GGCCAGCCACGATAGCCGCGCTGCCTCGTCCTGCAGTTCATTCAGGGCACCGGACAGGTCGGTCTTGACA
AAAAGAACCGGGCGCCCCTGCGCTGACAGCCGGAACACGGCGGCATCAGAGCAGCCGATTGTCTGTTGTG
CCCAGTCATAGCCGAATAGCCTCTCCACCCAAGCGGCCGGAGAACCTGCGTGCAATCCATCTTGTTCAAT
CATGCGAAACGATCCTCATCCTGTCTCTTGATCAAATCCGAAAATGGATATACAAGCTCCCGGGAACTTT
TTGCAAAAAGCCTTAGGCCTCCAAAAAAGCCCTCCTTCCCTACTTCTGGAATAG
